Addgene plasmid #40192: pEG585
Depositing lab: Geraldine Seydoux. Depositing organization: Johns Hopkins University and School of Medicine. Publication: Regulation of the MEX-5 gradient by a spatially segregated kinase/phosphatase cycle. Griffin EE, Odde DJ, Seydoux G. Cell. 2011 Sep 16;146(6):955-68. 10.1016/j.cell.2011.08.012 PubMed 21925318.
Backbone
  Vector backbone: pCG150
  Backbone manufacturer: Addgene plasmid 17247
  Backbone size w/o insert (bp): 6351
  Modifications to backbone: See comment below
  Vector type: Worm Expression
  Selectable markers: unc-119 rescuing fragment
Growth in bacteria
  Bacterial resistance: Ampicillin, 100 μg/mL
  Growth temperature: 37°C
  Growth strain: DH5alpha
  Copy number: Unknown
Gene/Insert
  Gene/Insert name: Mex-5 (S404A) (RNAi resistant) (alt name: Mex-5)
  Species: C. elegans (nematode)
  Mutation: S404A; exon 2 recoded to be RNAi-resistant
  GenBank ID: NM_070165.4 NP_502566.1
  Entrez Gene: mex-5 (a.k.a. CELE_W02A2.7)
  Promoter: 4.4 kb mex-5 promoter fragment
  Tag / fusion protein: Dendra2 PAFP (sequence optimized for worm expression; three synthetic introns inserted) (N terminal on backbone); TEV protease cleavage site (N terminal on backbone); S-peptide (N terminal on backbone)
  Cloning method: Gateway Cloning
  Sequencing primers: 5′ DENDRA-F (GGGAACCATCGACTGAAAAA)
Terms and licenses: Academic/Nonprofit Terms; Industry Terms: Not Available to Industry
Depositor comments: Dendra::MEX-5 constructs were constructed as follows. A 4.4 kb mex-5 promoter fragment based on Tenlen et al. (2008) was cloned into pDONRP4P1R (Invitrogen). Dendra2/TEV/S-peptide (Gallo et al., 2010) was cloned into pDONR201. A MEX-5 genomic fragment from the start ATG through 648 bp of 3'UTR was cloned into pDONRP2RP3. Exon 2 of mex-5 was recoded to be RNAi-resistant (Gen-Script) so as to allow depletion of endogenous MEX-5/6 without depletion of the transgene. These constructs were assembled into pCG150 using three-way Gateway system (LR reaction) (Invitrogen) (Merritt et al., 2008). Mutations were made by recombinant PCR and all inserts were sequenced verified. Alternate plasmid name: mex-5 prom::Dendra2/TEV/Speptide::MEX-5RR(S404A) - mex-5 3'UTR
How to cite: pEG585 was a gift from Geraldine Seydoux (Addgene plasmid # 40192 ; http://n2t.net/addgene:40192 ; RRID:Addgene_40192)
