[The description below was written by a language model from this plasmid's Addgene catalogue record.]
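Description:
pEG585 is a C. elegans expression plasmid built on the pCG150 backbone, a Gateway destination vector that carries an unc-119 rescuing fragment as the worm selectable marker, so that transgenic animals can be recognised by rescue of the unc-119 mutant phenotype. In bacteria it is selected with ampicillin; the record does not state the origin of replication, and the copy number is listed as unknown. No feature table is provided, so this description rests on the catalogue fields and depositor comments.

The payload was assembled by a three-way Gateway LR reaction from three entry clones. A 4.4 kb mex-5 promoter fragment drives an N-terminal tag module consisting of Dendra2, a TEV protease cleavage site and an S-peptide. This module is fused to a mex-5 genomic fragment running from the start ATG through 648 bp of the mex-5 3'UTR. The Dendra2 photoactivatable fluorescent protein is sequence-optimised for worm expression and contains three synthetic introns. It allows a chosen pool of the fusion protein to be photoconverted and followed over time, while the S-peptide and TEV site are standard elements for affinity capture and tag removal.

The MEX-5 coding region carries two changes. Exon 2 has been recoded to be RNAi-resistant, so endogenous MEX-5/6 can be depleted by RNAi without depleting the transgene. The second is an S404A substitution, which replaces a serine with a non-phosphorylatable alanine. Given the associated study of a kinase/phosphatase cycle regulating the MEX-5 gradient, the construct is suited to examining how this residue affects MEX-5 distribution and dynamics in vivo.
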