>Addgene plasmid #40192 | pEG585 | addgene partial sequence | sequence record 53317 | DENDRA-F 5'-GGGAACCATCGACTGAAAAA-3'
AACTTGGACTTACTAACTAACGGATTATATTTAAATTTTCAGAACATTAACATGGCACTACTACTAGAAG
GTGGAGGTCACTACCTTTGCGATTTTAAAACTACTTACAAAGCAAAGAAGGTCGTCCAACTTCCAGATGC
ACACTTTGTTGATCACAGAATTGAAATACTAGGAAACGATTCGGATTACAACAAAGTTAAGCTATACGAA
CACGCAGTTGCAAGATACAGTCCTCTACCAAGTCAAGCATGGTGCCCGGGGGATCGGTGGAGCTCCACCG
GTGGCGGCCGCTCGAGAGAGAATCTTTATTTTCAGGGCGCCGCCAAATTCAAAGAAACCGCTGCTGCTAA
ATTCGAACGCCAGCACATGGACAGCCACCCAGCTTTCTTGTACAAAGTGGAGATGAAAGCGGCATCAAAT
AGTGTCTCGTCGGCCGGAGGATCAGTGTCACCTACGACAACCCAGCCACCACTACCACCAGGGCAGTCGT
CACATCCTCAAATCTACGATCAACAGGTATTCACAATCAACAAATGTTGATAATATTACAGTTATATTTT
TCAGATGCAATATTACTTCGCTGCCGCGATGCCAAATCAGCCGATGGCAACATACGCGGCGCAGAACGGA
TCTTCTCAGCAATATGCGCCAGCTGCCCCATACTATCAGGATGCGAATGGACAATATGTTCAAGTTCCTG
CCAACGGTTCTATGGCTCCCCAGCAACATATGATGGTGTCAGGACAGCCGTACCTTTATATGGCTCAGCC
ACAGCAAGGTGCGCAACAAGTGATGCAATCGGGACAGCCTCAACTTATT
