>Addgene plasmid #40192 | pEG585 | addgene partial sequence | sequence record 53318 | mex5utr-R 5'-aggaaaaagagagggcggtatg-3'
ATTTCGTGTGGTAACATACAACCTAATAGTGTCCTCTTAGTCCGAGATTTTCCTCAGATGTCCACTTCGT
GCTGAGAGATGTGCGACGCTTGTTCATCGGTGGATTTTCTCTGCGATTCCGTCTCAAGTGTGGTGGCAAG
TCGTCTTCGTTGGATTCCGGTTGATTGTAATCACCTCCGGCTTGAAGATCGCGACCAGCATTGGAGAGGC
ACATCATTGCGCTGAAAATTATGTAATTGAGAAAAAGACATCAGAAAATGAGGATTTTTCTATGTTTAGG
TAAAATCAGTTCTATTTTAATATGCTTGAAAAAGAAATGGCACTGTTGAAATCAAACTATCGAACCCTGA
ATTTTGCAAAAAACCGGGTCGCACAGAAAGATGACGAGCTCAATTTCGCAACCGTGCGGCACGAATCGTT
TCATTTCTACAGTAATTTTCCGTGTCTCATTCAATAATTCGGTGGTGTCTCGATGATCTACTCACCCTGC
CACATTTCGATGTTTGAGCATCACTTTGGTCGGCGTGGTAGCTCTTCCACCTGTACGCATGAATCGTGGC
TGATGTCTAGCGACAACGTAGTCTTCTGGAATGACATCCTGGTCGTAATCCTGGTCATCGTGAGACATGC
GCTGCTGAAAATATGTTAAAGTTTCAAAAATGATGAGCAAAAGTGGAAACTCACATATGGAGGAATATTC
TGGAATTCCTTGTCCGTTGGATGAACAAACTCGCAACGAAGTCCATACGGGCAGAATCCAGTTCCTCCAC
GCGCAAA
